>Addgene plasmid #148764 | pCIneo-V5-SBP-MBP-HsNot4_1-274_AG | depositor full sequence | sequence record 291212 | Full Sequence
TCAATATTGGCCATTAGCCATATTATTCATTGGTTATATAGCATAAATCAATATTGGCTATTGGCCATTG
CATACGTTGTATCTATATCATAATATGTACATTTATATTGGCTCATGTCCAATATGACCGCCATGTTGGC
ATTGATTATTGACTAGTTATTAATAGTAATCAATTACGGGGTCATTAGTTCATAGCCCATATATGGAGTT
CCGCGTTACATAACTTACGGTAAATGGCCCGCCTGGCTGACCGCCCAACGACCCCCGCCCATTGACGTCA
ATAATGACGTATGTTCCCATAGTAACGCCAATAGGGACTTTCCATTGACGTCAATGGGTGGAGTATTTAC
GGTAAACTGCCCACTTGGCAGTACATCAAGTGTATCATATGCCAAGTCCGCCCCCTATTGACGTCAATGA
CGGTAAATGGCCCGCCTGGCATTATGCCCAGTACATGACCTTACGGGACTTTCCTACTTGGCAGTACATC
TACGTATTAGTCATCGCTATTACCATGGTGATGCGGTTTTGGCAGTACACCAATGGGCGTGGATAGCGGT
TTGACTCACGGGGATTTCCAAGTCTCCACCCCATTGACGTCAATGGGAGTTTGTTTTGGCACCAAAATCA
ACGGGACTTTCCAAAATGTCGTAACAACTGCGATCGCCCGCCCCGTTGACGCAAATGGGCGGTAGGCGTG
TACGGTGGGAGGTCTATATAAGCAGAGCTCGTTTAGTGAACCGTCAGATCACTAGAAGCTTTATTGCGGT
AGTTTATCACAGTTAAATTGCTAACGCAGTCAGTGCTTCTGACACAACAGTCTCGAACTTAAGCTGCAGT
GACTCTCTTAAGGTAGCCTTGCAGAAGTTGGTCGTGAGGCACTGGGCAGGTAAGTATCAAGGTTACAAGA
CAGGTTTAAGGAGACCAATAGAAACTGGGCTTGTCGAGACAGAGAAGACTCTTGCGTTTCTGATAGGCAC
CTATTGGTCTTACTGACATCCACTTTGCCTTTCTCTCCACAGGTGTCCACTCCCAGTTCAATTACAGCTC
TTAAGGCTAGAGTACTTAATACGACTCACTATAGGCTAGCAATTGCGGCCACCATGGGTAAGCCTATCCC
TAACCCTCTCCTCGGTCTCGATTCTACGCCCGGAAGCGGTAGCGGTACCATGGACGAGAAGACCACCGGC
TGGGGGGGCGGCCACGTGGTGGAGGGCCTGGCCGGCGAGCTGGAGCAGCTGCGGGCCAGGCTGGAGCACC
ACCCTCAGGGCCAGCGGGAGCCCTCCGGCGGCTGCAAGCCCCTCGACATGAAAATCGAAGAAGGTAAACT
GGTAATCTGGATTAACGGCGATAAAGGCTATAACGGTCTCGCTGAAGTCGGTAAGAAATTCGAGAAAGAT
ACCGGAATTAAAGTCACCGTTGAGCATCCGGATAAACTGGAAGAGAAATTCCCGCAGGTTGCGGCAACTG
GCGATGGCCCTGACATTATCTTCTGGGCACACGACCGCTTTGGTGGCTACGCTCAATCTGGCCTGTTGGC
TGAAATCACCCCGGACAAAGCGTTCCAGGACAAGCTGTATCCGTTTACCTGGGATGCCGTACGTTACAAC
GGCAAGCTGATTGCTTACCCGATCGCTGTTGAAGCGTTATCGCTGATTTATAACAAAGATCTGCTGCCGA
ACCCGCCAAAAACCTGGGAAGAGATCCCGGCGCTGGATAAAGAACTGAAAGCGAAAGGTAAGAGCGCGCT
GATGTTCAACCTGCAAGAACCGTACTTCACCTGGCCGCTGATTGCTGCTGACGGGGGTTATGCGTTCAAG
TATGAAAACGGCAAGTACGACATTAAAGACGTGGGCGTGGATAACGCTGGCGCGAAAGCGGGTCTGACCT
TCCTGGTTGACCTGATTAAAAGCAAACACATGAATGCAGACACCGATTACTCCATCGCAGAAGCTGCCTT
TAATAAAGGCGAAACAGCGATGACCATCAACGGCCCGTGGGCATGGTCCAACATCGACACCAGCAAAGTG
AATTATGGTGTAACGGTACTGCCGACCTTCAAGGGTCAACCATCCAAACCGTTCGTTGGCGTGCTGAGCG
CAGGTATTAACGCCGCCAGTCCGAACAAAGAGCTGGCGAAAGAGTTCCTCGAAAACTATCTGCTGACTGA
TGAAGGTCTGGAAGCGGTTAATAAAGACAAACCGCTGGGTGCCGTAGCGCTGAAGTCTTACGAGGAAGAG
TTGGCGAAAGATCCACGTATTGCCGCCACCATGGAAAACGCCCAGAAAGGTGAAATCATGCCGAACATCC
CGCAGATGTCCGCTTTCTGGTATGCCGTGCGTACTGCGGTGATCAACGCCGCCAGCGGTCGTCAGACTGT
CGATGAAGCCCTGAAAGACCCTCCACTCGAGATGTCTCGCAGTCCTGATGCGAAGGAAGACCCTGTGGAG
TGCCCTCTTTGCATGGAGCCCTTGGAGATAGATGATATCAACTTTTTCCCTTGCACCTGTGGCTACCAGA
TTTGCCGATTTTGTTGGCATCGAATTCGCACTGATGAAAATGGGCTTTGTCCTGCATGTAGAAAGCCATA
TCCAGAAGACCCAGCAGTTTATAAACCACTCTCCCAGGAAGAGCTGCAAAGGATAAAGAATGAGAAAAAA
CAGAAACAAAATGAGAGAAAACAGAAAATATCAGAAAATCGCAAACATTTGGCTAGTGTACGTGTCGTAC
AAAAAAACCTCGTCTTTGTTGTAGGTTTATCTCAGCGCCTAGCAGACCCAGAGGTTTTAAAACGACCAGA
ATATTTTGGGAAGTTTGGTAAAATACATAAAGTTGTCATCAATAATAGCACATCATATGCAGGCTCACAG
GGTCCAAGTGCCAGTGCTTATGTAACCTATATCCGGTCAGAAGACGCTCTCAGAGCCATACAGTGTGTCA
ACAATGTGGTAGTAGATGGCAGAACACTTAAGGCATCTCTAGGTACAACAAAATACTGCAGTTACTTCTT
AAAGAATATGCAGTGTCCAAAACCTGACTGCATGTATCTTCATGAATTGGGGGATGAGGCGGCCAGCTTC
ACAAAAGAGGAAATGCAGGCGGGTAAACACCAAGAATATGAACAGAAGCTACTTCAAGAATTATATAAAT
TAAATCCCAATTTTCTTCAGCTATCTACGGGTTCAGTTGATAAAAATAAGAACAAAGTGACACCACTGCA
GAGGTATGATACCTAAGCGGCCGCTTCCCTTTAGTGAGGGTTAATGCTTCGAGCAGACATGATAAGATAC
ATTGATGAGTTTGGACAAACCACAACTAGAATGCAGTGAAAAAAATGCTTTATTTGTGAAATTTGTGATG
CTATTGCTTTATTTGTAACCATTATAAGCTGCAATAAACAAGTTAACAACAACAATTGCATTCATTTTAT
GTTTCAGGTTCAGGGGGAGATGTGGGAGGTTTTTTAAAGCAAGTAAAACCTCTACAAATGTGGTAAAATC
CGATAAGGATCGATCCGGGCTGGCGTAATAGCGAAGAGGCCCGCACCGATCGCCCTTCCCAACAGTTGCG
CAGCCTGAATGGCGAATGG
[124 nt withheld, positions 3590-3713]
C
[91 nt withheld, positions 3715-3805]
A
[49 nt withheld, positions 3807-3855]
CCTTTGACGTTGGAGTCCACGTTCTTT
[37 nt withheld, positions 3883-3919]
ACCCTATCTCGGTCTATTCTTTTGATTTATAAGGGATTTTGCCGATTTCGGCCTATTGGTTAAAAAATGA
GCTGATTTAACAAAAATTTAACGCGAATTTTAACAAAATATTAACGCTTACAATTTCCTGATGCGGTATT
TTCTCCTTACGCATCTGTGCGGTATTTCACACCGCATACGCGGATCTGCGCAGCACCATGGCCTGAAATA
ACCTCTGAAAGAGGAACTTGGTTAGGTACCTTCTGAGGCGGAAAGAACCAGCTGTGGAATGTGTGTCAGT
TAGGGTGTGGAAAGTCCCCAGGCTCCCCAGCAGGCAGAAGTATGCAAAGCATGCATCTCAATTAGTCAGC
AACCAGGTGTGGAAAGTCCCCAGGCTCCCCAGCAGGCAGAAGTATGCAAAGCATGCATCTCAATTAGTCA
GCAACCATAGTCCCGCCCCTAACTCCGCCCATCCCGCCCCTAACTCCGCCCAGTTCCGCCCATTCTCCGC
CCCATGGCTGACTAATTTTTTTTATTTATGCAGAGGCCGAGGCCGCCTCGGCCTCTGAGCTATTCCAGAA
GTAGTGAGGAGGCTTTTTTGGAGGCCTAGGCTTTTGCAAAAAGCTTGATTCTTCTGACACAACAGTCTCG
AACTTAAGGCTAGAGCCACCATGATTGAACAAGATGGATTGCACGCAGGTTCTCCGGCCGCTTGGGTGGA
GAGGCTATTCGGCTATGACTGGGCACAACAGACAATCGGCTGCTCTGATGCCGCCGTGTTCCGGCTGTCA
GCGCAGGGGCGCCCGGTTCTTTTTGTCAAGACCGACCTGTCCGGTGCCCTGAATGAACTGCAGGACGAGG
CAGCGCGGCTATCGTGGCTGGCCACGACGGGCGTTCCTTGCGCAGCTGTGCTCGACGTTGTCACTGAAGC
GGGAAGGGACTGGCTGCTATTGGGCGAAGTGCCGGGGCAGGATCTCCTGTCATCTCACCTTGCTCCTGCC
GAGAAAGTATCCATCATGGCTGATGCAATGCGGCGGCTGCATACGCTTGATCCGGCTACCTGCCCATTCG
ACCACCAAGCGAAACATCGCATCGAGCGAGCACGTACTCGGATGGAAGCCGGTCTTGTCGATCAGGATGA
TCTGGACGAAGAGCATCAGGGGCTCGCGCCAGCCGAACTGTTCGCCAGGCTCAAGGCGCGCATGCCCGAC
GGCGAGGATCTCGTCGTGACCCATGGCGATGCCTGCTTGCCGAATATCATGGTGGAAAATGGCCGCTTTT
CTGGATTCATCGACTGTGGCCGGCTGGGTGTGGCGGACCGCTATCAGGACATAGCGTTGGCTACCCGTGA
TATTGCTGAAGAGCTTGGCGGCGAATGGGCTGACCGCTTCCTCGTGCTTTACGGTATCGCCGCTCCCGAT
TCGCAGCGCATCGCCTTCTATCGCCTTCTTGACGAGTTCTTCTGAGCGGGACTCTGGGGTTCGAAATGAC
CGACCAAGCGACGCCCAACCTGCCATCACGATGGCCGCAATAAAATATCTTTATTTTCATTACATCTGTG
TGTTGGTTTTTTGTGTGAATCGATAGCGATAAGGATCCGCGTATGGTGCACTCTCAGTACAATCTGCTCT
GATGCCGCATAGTTAAGCCAGCCCCGACACCCGCCAACACCCGCTGACGCGCCCTGACGGGCTTGTCTGC
TCCCGGCATCCGCTTACAGACAAGCTGTGACCGTCTCCGGGAGCTGCATGTGTCAGAGGTTTTCACCGTC
ATCACCGAAACGCGCGAGACGAAAGGGCCTCGTGATACGCCTATTTTTATAGGTTAATGTCATGATAATA
ATGGTTTCTTAGACGTCAGGTGGCACTTTTCGGGGAAATGTGCGCGGAACCCCTATTTGTTTATTTTTCT
AAATACATTCAAATATGTATCCGCTCATGAGACAATAACCCTGATAAATGCTTCAATAATATTGAAAAAG
GAAGAGTATGAGTATTCAACATTTCCGTGTCGCCCTTATTCCCTTTTTTGCGGCATTTTGCCTTCCTGTT
TTTGCTCACCCAGAAACGCTGGTGAAAGTAAAAGATGCTGAAGATCAGTTGGGTGCACGAGTGGGTTACA
TCGAACTGGATCTCAACAGCGGTAAGATCCTTGAGAGTTTTCGCCCCGAAGAACGTTTTCCAATGATGAG
CACTTTTAAAGTTCTGCTATGTGGCGCGGTATTATCCCGTATTGACGCCGGGCAAGAGCAACTCGGTCGC
CGCATACACTATTCTCAGAATGACTTGGTTGAGTACTCACCAGTCACAGAAAAGCATCTTACGGATGGCA
TGACAGTAAGAGAATTATGCAGTGCTGCCATAACCATGAGTGATAACACTGCGGCCAACTTACTTCTGAC
AACGATCGGAGGACCGAAGGAGCTAACCGCTTTTTTGCACAACATGGGGGATCATGTAACTCGCCTTGAT
CGTTGGGAACCGGAGCTGAATGAAGCCATACCAAACGACGAGCGTGACACCACGATGCCTGTAGCAATGG
CAACAACGTTGCGCAAACTATTAACTGGCGAACTACTTACTCTAGCTTCCCGGCAACAATTAATAGACTG
GATGGAGGCGGATAAAGTTGCAGGACCACTTCTGCGCTCGGCCCTTCCGGCTGGCTGGTTTATTGCTGAT
AAATCTGGAGCCGGTGAGCGTGGGTCTCGCGGTATCATTGCAGCACTGGGGCCAGATGGTAAGCCCTCCC
GTATCGTAGTTATCTACACGACGGGGAGTCAGGCAACTATGGATGAACGAAATAGACAGATCGCTGAGAT
AGGTGCCTCACTGATTAAGCATTGGTAACTGTCAGACCAAGTTTACTCATATATACTTTAGATTGATTTA
AAACTTCATTTTTAATTTAAAAGGATCTAGGTGAAGATCCTTTTTGATAATCTCATGACCAAAATCCCTT
AACGTGAGTTTTCGTTCCACTGAGCGTCAGACCCCGTAGAAAAGATCAAAGGATCTTCTTGAGATCCTTT
TTTTCTGCGCGTAATCTGCTGCTTGCAAACAAAAAAACCACCGCTACCAGCGGTGGTTTGTTTGCCGGAT
CAAGAGCTACCAACTCTTTTTCCGAAGGTAACTGGCTTCAGCAGAGCGCAGATACCAAATACTGTTCTTC
TAGTGTAGCCGTAGTTAGGCCACCACTTCAAGAACTCTGTAGCACCGCCTACATACCTCGCTCTGCTAAT
CCTGTTACCAGTGGCTGCTGCCAGTGGCGATAAGTCGTGTCTTACCGGGTTGGACTCAAGACGATAGTTA
CCGGATAAGGCGCAGCGGTCGGGCTGAACGGGGGGTTCGTGCACACAGCCCAGCTTGGAGCGAACGACCT
ACACCGAACTGAGATACCTACAGCGTGAGCTATGAGAAAGCGCCACGCTTCCCGAAGGGAGAAAGGCGGA
CAGGTATCCGGTAAGCGGCAGGGTCGGAACAGGAGAGCGCACGAGGGAGCTTCCAGGGGGAAACGCCTGG
TATCTTTATAGTCCTGTCGGGTTTCGCCACCTCTGACTTGAGCGTCGATTTTTGTGATGCTCGTCAGGGG
GGCGGAGCCTATGGAAAAACGCCAGCAACGCGGCCTTTTTACGGTTCCTGGCCTTTTGCTGGCCTTTTGC
TCACATGGCTCGACAGATCT
Features (pLannotate 1.2.2; 22 found; start..end, strand, type, name):
    140..517     +  enhancer       CMV enhancer: human cytomegalovirus immediate early enhancer
    518..729     +  promoter       CMV promoter: human cytomegalovirus (CMV) immediate early promoter
    890..1022    +  intron         chimeric intron: chimera between introns from human β-globin and immunoglobulin heavy chain genes
   1067..1085    +  promoter       T7 promoter: promoter for bacteriophage T7 RNA polymerase
   1107..1148    +  CDS            V5 tag: epitope tag from simian virus 5
   1170..1283    +  CDS            SBP: streptavidin-binding peptide selected from a peptide library; binds streptavidin with nanomolar affinity (Keefe et al., 2001)
   1308..2399    +  CDS            MBP: maltose binding protein from E. coli; malE (mutated); This version of the gene does not encode a signal sequence, so MBP will remain in the cytosol.
   2412..3233    +  CDS            CNOT4 (fragment): CNOT4_HUMAN - Also known as NOT4. Experimental evidence at protein level: Swiss-Prot protein existence level 1. Has E3 ubiquitin ligase activity, promoting ubiquitination and degradation of target proteins (PubMed:11823428, PubMed:22159038, PubMed:26575292). Involved in activation of the JAK/STAT pathway (PubMed:11823428, PubMed:22159038). Catalyzes ubiquitination of methylated RBM15 (PubMed:26575292). Plays a role in quality control of translation of mitochondrial outer membrane-localized mRNA (PubMed:29861391). As part of the PINK1-regulated signaling, upon mitochondria damage, ubiquitinates
   3248..3265    -  promoter       T3 promoter (fragment): promoter for bacteriophage T3 RNA polymerase
   3283..3404    -  polyA_signal   SV40 poly(A) signal: SV40 polyadenylation signal
   3427..3495    -  CDS            large T antigen (fragment): large T antigen from SV40 (simian virus 40)
   3519..3586    +  CDS            lacZα (fragment): LacZα fragment of β-galactosidase; lacZ fragment
   3590..4018    +  rep_origin     f1 ori (sequence partly withheld): f1 bacteriophage origin of replication; arrow indicates direction of (+) strand synthesis
   4046..4097    -  misc_feature   bom (fragment): basis of mobility region from pBR322
   4162..4519    +  promoter       SV40 promoter: SV40 enhancer and early promoter
   4570..5361    +  CDS            neo: KKA2_KLEPN - Also known as kan, nptII. Experimental evidence at protein level: Swiss-Prot protein existence level 1. Resistance to kanamycin, neomycin, paromomycin, ribostamycin, butirosin and gentamicin B. From Klebsiella pneumoniae.
   5428..5476    +  polyA_signal   poly(A) signal: synthetic polyadenylation signal
   5496..5550    -  misc_feature   bom (fragment): basis of mobility region from pBR322
   5652..5687    -  CDS            rop (fragment): Rop protein, which maintains plasmids at low copy number; rop
   5782..5886    +  promoter       AmpR promoter: bla
   5887..6747    +  CDS            AmpR: β-lactamase; bla; confers resistance to ampicillin, carbenicillin, and related antibiotics
   6918..7506    +  rep_origin     ori: high-copy-number ColE1/pMB1/pBR322/pUC origin of replication
