[The description below was written by a language model from this plasmid's Addgene catalogue record and pLannotate feature annotations shown in this document.]
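Description:
pCIneo-V5-SBP-MBP-HsNot4_1-274_AG is a 7.6 kb mammalian expression plasmid built on the pCI-neo backbone. It is propagated in E. coli as a high-copy plasmid through a ColE1/pUC-type origin with ampicillin selection (β-lactamase under its own promoter). An f1 origin is also present, which allows single-stranded DNA production. For mammalian cells, a separate cassette places the neomycin phosphotransferase gene under the SV40 enhancer/early promoter with a synthetic poly(A) signal, allowing G418 selection of stable transfectants.

The expression unit is driven by the human CMV immediate-early enhancer and promoter, followed by the chimeric β-globin/immunoglobulin intron that typically improves mRNA processing and expression. It is terminated by an SV40 polyadenylation signal. A T7 promoter lies just upstream of the coding region and a T3 promoter fragment lies downstream in the opposite orientation, as is standard for this backbone. The open reading frame encodes a tandem N-terminal tag made up of a V5 epitope, a streptavidin-binding peptide (SBP) and a signal-sequence-less, cytosolic maltose-binding protein. This tag is fused to residues 1–274 of human CNOT4 (NOT4), an E3 ubiquitin ligase associated with the CCR4-NOT complex. The record notes one silent mutation relative to the reference sequence.

The tags support V5 immunodetection and streptavidin-based pulldown of the fusion from transfected human cells. The associated study concerned how metazoan NOT4 binds the CCR4-NOT complex through a CAF40-binding motif, so this N-terminal fragment was probably used for interaction mapping, though the record does not state its specific role. The deposited sequence may be theoretical or based on Sanger sequencing.
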