Addgene plasmid #148764: pCIneo-V5-SBP-MBP-HsNot4_1-274_AG
Purpose: Mammalian Expression of HsNot4_1-274
Depositing lab: Elisa Izaurralde. Depositing organization: Max Planck Institute for Developmental Biology. Publication: A conserved CAF40-binding motif in metazoan NOT4 mediates association with the CCR4-NOT complex. Keskeny C, Raisch T, Sgromo A, Igreja C, Bhandari D, Weichenrieder O, Izaurralde E. Genes Dev. 2019 Feb 1;33(3-4):236-252. doi: 10.1101/gad.320952.118. Epub 2019 Jan 28. PubMed 30692204.
Backbone
  Vector backbone: pCI-neo
  Vector type: Mammalian Expression
Growth in bacteria
  Bacterial resistance: Ampicillin, 100 μg/mL
  Growth temperature: 37°C
  Growth strain: DH5alpha
  Copy number: High Copy
Gene/Insert
  Gene/Insert name: HsNot4_1-274
  Species: H. sapiens (human)
  Mutation: one silent mutation compared to the sequence given by variant 4 NCBI: NM_001190848.1 or Uniprot.: isoform 1 O95628-1
  Entrez Gene: CNOT4 (a.k.a. CLONE243, NOT4, NOT4H)
  Cloning method: Unknown
Terms and licenses: Academic/Nonprofit Terms; Industry Terms: Not Available to Industry
Depositor comments: Plasmids from this collection were made available to the research community and donated after the lab closed. Please note that the sequence provided by the depositing laboratory may be theoretical/predicted or based on Sanger sequencing results. There may be discrepancies between sequencing results obtained by Addgene and the depositor sequence. If an Addgene verified sequence is not available, please contact before placing your order to request that our lab fully sequence the plasmid.
How to cite: pCIneo-V5-SBP-MBP-HsNot4_1-274_AG was a gift from Elisa Izaurralde (Addgene plasmid # 148764 ; http://n2t.net/addgene:148764 ; RRID:Addgene_148764)
